Addgene plasmid #128545: pGJM09
Purpose: Expresses Chimera SFA8+BN
Depositing lab: Marcos Alcocer. Depositing organization: University of Nottingham. Publication: The major human structural IgE epitope of the Brazil nut allergen Ber e 1: a chimaeric and protein microarray approach. Alcocer MJ, Murtagh GJ, Wilson PB, Progias P, Lin J, Archer DB. J Mol Biol. 2004 Oct 22;343(3):759-69. doi: 10.1016/j.jmb.2004.08.065. PubMed 15465060.
Backbone
  Vector backbone: pPIC9
  Backbone manufacturer: Invitrogen
  Backbone size w/o insert (bp): 8016
  Vector type: Yeast Expression
  Selectable markers: HIS4
Growth in bacteria
  Bacterial resistance: Ampicillin, 100 μg/mL
  Growth temperature: 37°C
  Growth strain: DH5alpha
  Copy number: Unknown
Gene/Insert
  Gene/Insert name: Chimera SFA8+Ber e 1
  Species: Bertholletia excelsa+Helianthus annus
  Insert size (bp): 333
  Promoter: AOX1
  Cloning method: Restriction Enzyme; 5′ cloning site XhoI (not destroyed); 3′ cloning site EcoRI (not destroyed)
  Sequencing primers: 5′ CGACTGGTTCCAATTGACAAGCTTT; 3′ TGCATCTCTCAGGCAAATGGCA
Terms and licenses: Academic/Nonprofit Terms; Industry Terms: Not Available to Industry
Depositor comments: secreted SFA8+Ber e 1 turn 2
How to cite: pGJM09 was a gift from Marcos Alcocer (Addgene plasmid # 128545 ; http://n2t.net/addgene:128545 ; RRID:Addgene_128545)
