[The description below was written by a language model from this plasmid's Addgene catalogue record and pLannotate feature annotations shown in this document.]
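Description:
pGJM09 is a yeast expression plasmid built on the Invitrogen pPIC9 backbone for secreted protein production in the methylotrophic yeast Pichia pastoris (Komagataella phaffii). It is an E. coli/Pichia shuttle vector. In bacteria it is maintained through a ColE1/pBR322-type origin and selected with ampicillin via the bla gene and its promoter. Remnants of the pBR322 lineage (tetracycline-resistance gene fragments, a rop fragment and the bom site) are also present but are not functional markers. In yeast, the Pichia HIS4 gene serves as an auxotrophic marker that complements histidine-requiring host strains. The AOX1 promoter region, together with the separate AOX1 3' fragment, provides homology that in pPIC9-type vectors supports integration into the host genome.

The payload is a 333 bp chimeric 2S albumin coding sequence cloned between XhoI and EcoRI sites, both of which are retained. It combines the sunflower (Helianthus annuus) seed storage protein SFA8 with sequence from the Brazil nut (Bertholletia excelsa) allergen Ber e 1. The depositor describes it as SFA8 carrying "Ber e 1 turn 2", and the feature annotation accordingly recognises the insert mainly as the sunflower protein. The chimera is fused in frame to the S. cerevisiae α-factor secretion signal, which directs export to the medium and is removed by Kex2 and dipeptidyl aminopeptidase processing. Transcription is driven by the methanol-inducible AOX1 promoter and ended by the AOX1 terminator. The associated publication indicates that such chimeras were used to map the major structural IgE-binding epitope of Ber e 1, by grafting Brazil nut segments onto a related scaffold and testing the secreted proteins for antibody recognition.
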