Features (pLannotate 1.2.2; 15 found; start..end, strand, type, name):
      1..936     +  promoter       AOX1 promoter: Pichia pastoris AOX1; inducible promoter, regulated by methanol
    948..1214    +  CDS            α-factor secretion signal: N-terminal secretion signal from S. cerevisiae alpha-factor; MFα1; Cleavage by the Kex2 protease occurs after the dibasic KR sequence. The EA dipeptides are then removed by dipeptidyl aminopeptidase A.
   1209..1523    +  CDS            2SS8_HELAN (fragment): Experimental evidence at protein level: Swiss-Prot protein existence level 1. This is a 2S seed storage protein. From Helianthus annuus (Common sunflower).
   1564..1629    +  CDS            AOX1 (fragment): ALOX1_KOMPC - Experimental evidence at protein level: Swiss-Prot protein existence level 1. Major isoform of alcohol oxidase, which catalyzes the oxidation of methanol to formaldehyde and hydrogen peroxide, the first step in the methanol utilization pathway of methylotrophic yeasts. From Komagataella phaffii (strain ATCC 76273 / CBS 7435 / CECT 11047 / NRRL Y-11430 / Wegner 21-1) (Yeast) (Pichia pastoris).
   1633..1879    +  terminator     AOX1 terminator: Pichia pastoris AOX1; transcription terminator for AOX1
   1962..2255    +  CDS            TcR (fragment): tetracycline efflux protein; tet; confers resistance to tetracycline
   2292..4826    -  CDS            PpHIS4: multifunctional enzyme, required for histidine biosynthesis; Pichia pastoris HIS4; auxotrophic marker for Pichia pastoris
   4905..5184    +  CDS            TcR (fragment): tetracycline efflux protein; tet; confers resistance to tetracycline
   5181..5929    +  misc_feature   AOX1 3' fragment: region downstream of Pichia pastoris AOX1 gene
   5931..5971    +  CDS            rop (fragment): Rop protein, which maintains plasmids at low copy number; rop
   6073..6213    +  misc_feature   bom: basis of mobility region from pBR322
   6399..6987    -  rep_origin     ori: high-copy-number ColE1/pMB1/pBR322/pUC origin of replication
   7158..8018    -  CDS            AmpR: β-lactamase; bla; confers resistance to ampicillin, carbenicillin, and related antibiotics
   8019..8123    -  promoter       AmpR promoter: bla
   8240..8263    +  promoter       tet promoter (fragment): E. coli promoter for tetracycline efflux protein gene
>Addgene plasmid #128545 | pGJM09 | addgene full sequence | sequence record 251360 | Addgene NGS Result
GATCTAACATCCAAAGACGAAAGGTTGAATGAAACCTTTTTGCCATCCGACATCCACAGGTCCATTCTCA
CACATAAGTGCCAAACGCAACAGGAGGGGATACACTAGCAGCAGACCGTTGCAAACGCAGGACCTCCACT
CCTCTTCTCCTCAACACCCACTTTTGCCATCGAAAAACCAGCCCAGTTATTGGGCTTGATTGGAGCTCGC
TCATTCCAATTCCTTCTATTAGGCTACTAACACCATGACTTTATTAGCCTGTCTATCCTGGCCCCCCTGG
CGAGGTTCATGTTTGTTTATTTCCGAATGCAACAAGCTCCGCATTACACCCGAACATCACTCCAGATGAG
GGCTTTCTGAGTGTGGGGTCAAATAGTTTCATGTTCCCCAAATGGCCCAAAACTGACAGTTTAAACGCTG
TCTTGGAACCTAATATGACAAAAGCGTGATCTCATCCAAGATGAACTAAGTTTGGTTCGTTGAAATGCTA
ACGGCCAGTTGGTCAAAAAGAAACTTCCAAAAGTCGGCATACCGTTTGTCTTGTTTGGTATTGATTGACG
AATGCTCAAAAATAATCTCATTAATGCTTAGCGCAGTCTCTCTATCGCTTCTGAACCCCGGTGCACCTGT
GCCGAAACGCAAATGGGGAAACACCCGCTTTTTGGATGATTATGCATTGTCTCCACATTGTATGCTTCCA
AGATTCTGGTGGGAATACTGCTGATAGCCTAACGTTCATGATCAAAATTTAACTGTTCTAACCCCTACTT
GACAGCAATATATAAACAGAAGGAAGCTGCCCTGTCTTAAACCTTTTTTTTTATCATCATTATTAGCTTA
CTTTCATAATTGCGACTGGTTCCAATTGACAAGCTTTTGATTTTAACGACTTTTAACGACAACTTGAGAA
GATCAAAAAACAACTAATTATTCGAAGGATCCAAACGATGAGATTTCCTTCAATTTTTACTGCAGTTTTA
TTCGCAGCATCCTCCGCATTAGCTGCTCCAGTCAACACTACAACAGAAGATGAAACGGCACAAATTCCGG
CTGAAGCTGTCATCGGTTACTCAGATTTAGAAGGGGATTTCGATGTTGCTGTTTTGCCATTTTCCAACAG
CACAAATAACGGGTTATTGTTTATAAATACTACTATTGCCAGCATTGCTGCTAAAGAAGAAGGGGTATCT
CTCGAGAAAAGAGAGGCTGAAGCTCCCTATGGCCGAGGTAGAACTGAATCCGGATGCTATCAGCAGATGG
AGGAGGCGGAGATGCTCAACCACTGCGGGATGTACCTCATGAAAAATTTAGGAGAAAGGAGCCAAGTTAG
TCCCAGAATGAGAGAAGAGGATCACAAGCAACTTTGCTGCGAGCAGCTGGAGGGGATGGACGAGAGCTGC
ATGTGTCCGGCAATCATGATGATGTTGAACGAACCAATGTGGATAAGGATGCGAGATCAAGTGATGAGCA
TGGCTCATAACCTGCCCATAGAATGCAATCTCATGTCCCAACCATGCCAAATGTAATAAGGGCGAATTCC
CTAGGGCGGCCGCGAATTAATTCGCCTTAGACATGACTGTTCCTCAGTTCAAGTTGGGCACTTACGAGAA
GACCGGTCTTGCTAGATTCTAATCAAGAGGATGTCAGAATGCCATTTGCCTGAGAGATGCAGGCTTCATT
TTTGATACTTTTTTATTTGTAACCTATATAGTATAGGATTTTTTTTGTCATTTTGTTTCTTCTCGTACGA
GCTTGCTCCTGATCAGCCTATCTCGCAGCTGATGAATATCTTGTGGTAGGGGTTTGGGAAAATCATTCGA
GTTTGATGTTTTTCTTGGTATTTCCCACTCCTCTTCAGAGTACAGAAGATTAAGTGAGACGTTCGTTTGT
GCAAGCTTATCGATAAGCTTTAATGCGGTAGTTTATCACAGTTAAATTGCTAACGCAGTCAGGCACCGTG
TATGAAATCTAACAATGCGCTCATCGTCATCCTCGGCACCGTCACCCTGGATGCTGTAGGCATAGGCTTG
GTTATGCCGGTACTGCCGGGCCTCTTGCGGGATATCGTCCATTCCGACAGCATCGCCAGTCACTATGGCG
TGCTGCTAGCGCTATATGCGTTGATGCAATTTCTATGCGCACCCGTTCTCGGAGCACTGTCCGACCGCTT
TGGCCGCCGCCCAGTCCTGCTCGCTTCGCTACTTGGAGCCACTATCGACTACGCGATCATGGCGACCACA
CCCGTCCTGTGGATCTATCGAATCTAAATGTAAGTTAAAATCTCTAAATAATTAAATAAGTCCCAGTTTC
TCCATACGAACCTTAACAGCATTGCGGTGAGCATCTAGACCTTCAACAGCAGCCAGATCCATCACTGCTT
GGCCAATATGTTTCAGTCCCTCAGGAGTTACGTCTTGTGAAGTGATGAACTTCTGGAAGGTTGCAGTGTT
AACTCCGCTGTATTGACGGGCATATCCGTACGTTGGCAAAGTGTGGTTGGTACCGGAGGAGTAATCTCCA
CAACTCTCTGGAGAGTAGGCACCAACAAACACAGATCCAGCGTGTTGTACTTGATCAACATAAGAAGAAG
CATTCTCGATTTGCAGGATCAAGTGTTCAGGAGCGTACTGATTGGACATTTCCAAAGCCTGCTCGTAGGT
TGCAACCGATAGGGTTGTAGAGTGTGCAATACACTTGCGTACAATTTCAACCCTTGGCAACTGCACAGCT
TGGTTGTGAACAGCATCTTCAATTCTGGCAAGCTCCTTGTCTGTCATATCGACAGCCAACAGAATCACCT
GGGAATCAATACCATGTTCAGCTTGAGACAGAAGGTCTGAGGCAACGAAATCTGGATCAGCGTATTTATC
AGCAATAACTAGAACTTCAGAAGGCCCAGCAGGCATGTCAATACTACACAGGGCTGATGTGTCATTTTGA
ACCATCATCTTGGCAGCAGTAACGAACTGGTTTCCTGGACCAAATATTTTGTCACACTTAGGAACAGTTT
CTGTTCCGTAAGCCATAGCAGCTACTGCCTGGGCGCCTCCTGCTAGCACGATACACTTAGCACCAACCTT
GTGGGCAACGTAGATGACTTCTGGGGTAAGGGTACCATCCTTCTTAGGTGGAGATGCAAAAACAATTTCT
TTGCAACCAGCAACTTTGGCAGGAACACCCAGCATCAGGGAAGTGGAAGGCAGAATTGCGGTTCCACCAG
GAATATAGAGGCCAACTTTCTCAATAGGTCTTGCAAAACGAGAGCAGACTACACCAGGGCAAGTCTCAAC
TTGCAACGTCTCCGTTAGTTGAGCTTCATGGAATTTCCTGACGTTATCTATAGAGAGATCAATGGCTCTC
TTAACGTTATCTGGCAATTGCATAAGTTCCTCTGGGAAAGGAGCTTCTAACACAGGTGTCTTCAAAGCGA
CTCCATCAAACTTGGCAGTTAGTTCTAAAAGGGCTTTGTCACCATTTTGACGAACATTGTCGACAATTGG
TTTGACTAATTCCATAATCTGTTCCGTTTTCTGGATAGGACGACGAAGGGCATCTTCAATTTCTTGTGAG
GAGGCCTTAGAAACGTCAATTTTGCACAATTCAATACGACCTTCAGAAGGGACTTCTTTAGGTTTGGATT
CTTCTTTAGGTTGTTCCTTGGTGTATCCTGGCTTGGCATCTCCTTTCCTTCTAGTGACCTTTAGGGACTT
CATATCCAGGTTTCTCTCCACCTCGTCCAACGTCACACCGTACTTGGCACATCTAACTAATGCAAAATAA
AATAAGTCAGCACATTCCCAGGCTATATCTTCCTTGGATTTAGCTTCTGCAAGTTCATCAGCTTCCTCCC
TAATTTTAGCGTTCAACAAAACTTCGTCGTCAAATAACCGTTTGGTATAAGAACCTTCTGGAGCATTGCT
CTTACGATCCCACAAGGTGGCTTCCATGGCTCTAAGACCCTTTGATTGGCCAAAACAGGAAGTGCGTTCC
AAGTGACAGAAACCAACACCTGTTTGTTCAACCACAAATTTCAAGCAGTCTCCATCACAATCCAATTCGA
TACCCAGCAACTTTTGAGTTGCTCCAGATGTAGCACCTTTATACCACAAACCGTGACGACGAGATTGGTA
GACTCCAGTTTGTGTCCTTATAGCCTCCGGAATAGACTTTTTGGACGAGTACACCAGGCCCAACGAGTAA
TTAGAAGAGTCAGCCACCAAAGTAGTGAATAGACCATCGGGGCGGTCAGTAGTCAAAGACGCCAACAAAA
TTTCACTGACAGGGAACTTTTTGACATCTTCAGAAAGTTCGTATTCAGTAGTCAATTGCCGAGCATCAAT
AATGGGGATTATACCAGAAGCAACAGTGGAAGTCACATCTACCAACTTTGCGGTCTCAGAAAAAGCATAA
ACAGTTCTACTACCGCCATTAGTGAAACTTTTCAAATCGCCCAGTGGAGAAGAAAAAGGCACAGCGATAC
TAGCATTAGCGGGCAAGGATGCAACTTTATCAACCAGGGTCCTATAGATAACCCTAGCGCCTGGGATCAT
CCTTTGGACAACTCTTTCTGCCAAATCTAGGTCCAAAATCACTTCATTGATACCATTATTGTACAACTTG
AGCAAGTTGTCGATCAGCTCCTCAAATTGGTCCTCTGTAACGGATGACTCAACTTGCACATTAACTTGAA
GCTCAGTCGATTGAGTGAACTTGATCAGGTTGTGCAGCTGGTCAGCAGCATAGGGAAACACGGCTTTTCC
TACCAAACTCAAGGAATTATCAAACTCTGCAACACTTGCGTATGCAGGTAGCAAGGGAAATGTCATACTT
GAAGTCGGACAGTGAGTGTAGTCTTGAGAAATTCTGAAGCCGTATTTTTATTATCAGTGAGTCAGTCATC
AGGAGATCCTCTACGCCGGACGCATCGTGGCCGGCATCACCGGCGCCACAGGTGCGGTTGCTGGCGCCTA
TATCGCCGACATCACCGATGGGGAAGATCGGGCTCGCCACTTCGGGCTCATGAGCGCTTGTTTCGGCGTG
GGTATGGTGGCAGGCCCCGTGGCCGGGGGACTGTTGGGCGCCATCTCCTTGCATGCACCATTCCTTGCGG
CGGCGGTGCTCAACGGCCTCAACCTACTACTGGGCTGCTTCCTAATGCAGGAGTCGCATAAGGGAGAGCG
TCGAGTATCTATGATTGGAAGTATGGGAATGGTGATACCCGCATTCTTCAGTGTCTTGAGGTCTCCTATC
AGATTATGCCCAACTAAAGCAACCGGAGGAGGAGATTTCATGGTAAATTTCTCTGACTTTTGGTCATCAG
TAGACTCGAACTGTGAGACTATCTCGGTTATGACAGCAGAAATGTCCTTCTTGGAGACAGTAAATGAAGT
CCCACCAATAAAGAAATCCTTGTTATCAGGAACAAACTTCTTGTTTCGAACTTTTTCGGTGCCTTGAACT
ATAAAATGTAGAGTGGATATGTCGGGTAGGAATGGAGCGGGCAAATGCTTACCTTCTGGACCTTCAAGAG
GTATGTAGGGTTTGTAGATACTGATGCCAACTTCAGTGACAACGTTGCTATTTCGTTCAAACCATTCCGA
ATCCAGAGAAATCAAAGTTGTTTGTCTACTATTGATCCAAGCCAGTGCGGTCTTGAAACTGACAATAGTG
TGCTCGTGTTTTGAGGTCATCTTTGTATGAATAAATCTAGTCTTTGATCTAAATAATCTTGACGAGCCAG
ACGATAATACCAATCTAAACTCTTTAAACGTTAAAGGACAAGTATGTCTGCCTGTATTAAACCCCAAATC
AGCTCGTAGTCTGATCCTCATCAACTTGAGGGGCACTATCTTGTTTTAGAGAAATTTGCGGAGATGCGAT
ATCGAGAAAAAGGTACGCTGATTTTAAACGTGAAATTTATCTCAAGATCTGCTGCCTCGCGCGTTTCGGT
GATGACGGTGAAAACCTCTGACACATGCAGCTCCCGGAGACGGTCACAGCTTGTCTGTAAGCGGATGCCG
GGAGCAGACAAGCCCGTCAGGGCGCGTCAGCGGGTGTTGGCGGGTGTCGGGGCGCAGCCATGACCCAGTC
ACGTAGCGATAGCGGAGTGTATACTGGCTTAACTATGCGGCATCAGAGCAGATTGTACTGAGAGTGCACC
ATATGCGGTGTGAAATACCGCACAGATGCGTAAGGAGAAAATACCGCATCAGGCGCTCTTCCGCTTCCTC
GCTCACTGACTCGCTGCGCTCGGTCGTTCGGCTGCGGCGAGCGGTATCAGCTCACTCAAAGGCGGTAATA
CGGTTATCCACAGAATCAGGGGATAACGCAGGAAAGAACATGTGAGCAAAAGGCCAGCAAAAGGCCAGGA
ACCGTAAAAAGGCCGCGTTGCTGGCGTTTTTCCATAGGCTCCGCCCCCCTGACGAGCATCACAAAAATCG
ACGCTCAAGTCAGAGGTGGCGAAACCCGACAGGACTATAAAGATACCAGGCGTTTCCCCCTGGAAGCTCC
CTCGTGCGCTCTCCTGTTCCGACCCTGCCGCTTACCGGATACCTGTCCGCCTTTCTCCCTTCGGGAAGCG
TGGCGCTTTCTCATAGCTCACGCTGTAGGTATCTCAGTTCGGTGTAGGTCGTTCGCTCCAAGCTGGGCTG
TGTGCACGAACCCCCCGTTCAGCCCGACCGCTGCGCCTTATCCGGTAACTATCGTCTTGAGTCCAACCCG
GTAAGACACGACTTATCGCCACTGGCAGCAGCCACTGGTAACAGGATTAGCAGAGCGAGGTATGTAGGCG
GTGCTACAGAGTTCTTGAAGTGGTGGCCTAACTACGGCTACACTAGAAGGACAGTATTTGGTATCTGCGC
TCTGCTGAAGCCAGTTACCTTCGGAAAAAGAGTTGGTAGCTCTTGATCCGGCAAACAAACCACCGCTGGT
AGCGGTGGTTTTTTTGTTTGCAAGCAGCAGATTACGCGCAGAAAAAAAGGATCTCAAGAAGATCCTTTGA
TCTTTTCTACGGGGTCTGACGCTCAGTGGAACGAAAACTCACGTTAAGGGATTTTGGTCATGAGATTATC
AAAAAGGATCTTCACCTAGATCCTTTTAAATTAAAAATGAAGTTTTAAATCAATCTAAAGTATATATGAG
TAAACTTGGTCTGACAGTTACCAATGCTTAATCAGTGAGGCACCTATCTCAGCGATCTGTCTATTTCGTT
CATCCATAGTTGCCTGACTCCCCGTCGTGTAGATAACTACGATACGGGAGGGCTTACCATCTGGCCCCAG
TGCTGCAATGATACCGCGAGACCCACGCTCACCGGCTCCAGATTTATCAGCAATAAACCAGCCAGCCGGA
AGGGCCGAGCGCAGAAGTGGTCCTGCAACTTTATCCGCCTCCATCCAGTCTATTAATTGTTGCCGGGAAG
CTAGAGTAAGTAGTTCGCCAGTTAATAGTTTGCGCAACGTTGTTGCCATTGCTGCAGGCATCGTGGTGTC
ACGCTCGTCGTTTGGTATGGCTTCATTCAGCTCCGGTTCCCAACGATCAAGGCGAGTTACATGATCCCCC
ATGTTGTGCAAAAAAGCGGTTAGCTCCTTCGGTCCTCCGATCGTTGTCAGAAGTAAGTTGGCCGCAGTGT
TATCACTCATGGTTATGGCAGCACTGCATAATTCTCTTACTGTCATGCCATCCGTAAGATGCTTTTCTGT
GACTGGTGAGTACTCAACCAAGTCATTCTGAGAATAGTGTATGCGGCGACCGAGTTGCTCTTGCCCGGCG
TCAACACGGGATAATACCGCGCCACATAGCAGAACTTTAAAAGTGCTCATCATTGGAAAACGTTCTTCGG
GGCGAAAACTCTCAAGGATCTTACCGCTGTTGAGATCCAGTTCGATGTAACCCACTCGTGCACCCAACTG
ATCTTCAGCATCTTTTACTTTCACCAGCGTTTCTGGGTGAGCAAAAACAGGAAGGCAAAATGCCGCAAAA
AAGGGAATAAGGGCGACACGGAAATGTTGAATACTCATACTCTTCCTTTTTCAATATTATTGAAGCATTT
ATCAGGGTTATTGTCTCATGAGCGGATACATATTTGAATGTATTTAGAAAAATAAACAAATAGGGGTTCC
GCGCACATTTCCCCGAAAAGTGCCACCTGACGTCTAAGAAACCATTATTATCATGACATTAACCTATAAA
AATAGGCGTATCACGAGGCCCTTTCGTCTTCAAGAATTAATTCTCATGTTTGACAGCTTATCATCGATAA
GCTGACTCATGTTGGTATTGTGAAATAGACGCAGATCGGGAACACTGAAAAATAACAGTTATTATTCGA
