>Addgene plasmid #128545 | pGJM09 | depositor partial sequence | sequence record 246385 | SFA8 sunflower 2S albumin
GAGAGGCTGAAGCTCCCTATGGCCGAGGTAGAACTGAATCCGGATGCTATCAGCAGATGGAGGAGGCGGA
GATGCTCAACCACTGCGGGATGTACCTCATGAAAAATTTAGGAGAAAGGAGCCAAGTTAGTCCCAGAATG
AGAGAAGAGGATCACAAGCAACTTTGCTGCGAGCAGCTGGAGGGGATGGACGAGAGCTGCATGTGTCCGG
CAATCATGATGATGTTGAACGAACCAATGTGGATAAGGATGCGAGATCAAGTGATGAGCATGGCTCATAA
CCTGCCCATAGAATGCAATCTCATGTCCCAACCATGCCAAATGTAA
